Addgene plasmid #190024: pHR_PGK_LaG17-mCherry-HOTag3
Purpose: Transiently expresses GFP-binding CluMPS (LaG17-mCh-HOTag3) in mammalian cells and lentiviral vector for constitutive expression.
Depositing lab: Lukasz Bugaj. Depositing organization: University of Pennsylvania. Publication: Simple visualization of submicroscopic protein clusters with a phase-separation-based fluorescent reporter. Mumford TR, Rae D, Brackhahn E, Idris A, Gonzalez-Martinez D, Pal AA, Chung MC, Guan J, Rhoades E, Bugaj LJ. Cell Syst. 2024 Feb 21;15(2):166-179.e7. doi: 10.1016/j.cels.2024.01.005. Epub 2024 Feb 8. PubMed 38335954.
Backbone
  Vector backbone: pHR PGK
  Backbone size w/o insert (bp): 8912
  Total vector size (bp): 10214
  Vector type: Mammalian Expression, Lentiviral
Growth in bacteria
  Bacterial resistance: Ampicillin, 100 μg/mL
  Growth temperature: 37°C
  Growth strain: NEB Stable
  Copy number: Unknown
Gene/Insert
  Gene/Insert name: LaG17 CluMPS (alt name: LaG17-mCh-HOTag3)
  Species: Synthetic
  Insert size (bp): 1302
  Promoter: PGK
  Cloning method: Gibson Cloning
  Sequencing primers: 5′ gcttcaaaagcgcacgtct; 3′ caatctttcacaaattttgtaatccagagg
Terms and licenses: Academic/Nonprofit Terms; Industry Terms: Not Available to Industry
Depositor comments: Please visit https://www.biorxiv.org/content/10.1101/2022.07.13.499962v1 for bioRxiv preprint.
How to cite: pHR_PGK_LaG17-mCherry-HOTag3 was a gift from Lukasz Bugaj (Addgene plasmid # 190024 ; http://n2t.net/addgene:190024 ; RRID:Addgene_190024)
