[The description below was written by a language model from this plasmid's Addgene catalogue record and pLannotate feature annotations shown in this document.]
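Description:
pHR_PGK_LaG17-mCherry-HOTag3 is an HIV-1-derived lentiviral transfer plasmid built on the pHR PGK backbone. It can be transfected directly for transient expression in mammalian cells or packaged into lentivirus for stable, constitutive expression. It is propagated in E. coli through a high-copy ColE1/pUC-type origin with ampicillin selection (AmpR). The catalogue lists a total size of about 10.2 kb, close to the 10,266 nt sequenced record. The viral portion contains a truncated 5' LTR, the Ψ packaging signal with a partial gag sequence, the RRE for Rev-dependent nuclear export of the genomic RNA, the cPPT/CTS, and a self-inactivating ΔU3 3' LTR. Outside the LTRs, the backbone carries an SV40 promoter followed by gpt fragments and SV40 small t intron and poly(A) sequences, along with scraps of TcR, rop and lacI that appear to be backbone remnants.

The payload is a roughly 1.3 kb synthetic fusion driven by the mouse PGK promoter and followed by a WPRE, which enhances transcript stability and expression. It encodes LaG17, described in the record as the GFP-binding component, joined to mCherry and then HOTag3. The annotation tool labels the LaG17 region as a human IGHV3-53-like fragment, a homology match consistent with a single-domain antibody-type binder. HOTag3 is not annotated, but presumably lies in the unannotated stretch downstream of mCherry. HOTag3 is a homo-oligomerising tag, making the reporter multivalent. Together these parts form a "CluMPS" reporter. According to the associated publication title, it uses phase separation to make submicroscopic protein clusters visible: clustered GFP-tagged targets bound by the multivalent reporter would condense into red fluorescent foci visible by microscopy.
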