Features (pLannotate 1.2.2; 34 found; start..end, strand, type, name):
    304..630     +  CDS            IGHV3-53 (fragment): HV353_HUMAN - Experimental evidence at protein level: Swiss-Prot protein existence level 1. V region of the variable domain of immunoglobulin heavy chains that participates in the antigen recognition (PubMed:24600447). Immunoglobulins, also known as antibodies, are membrane-bound or secreted glycoproteins produced by B lymphocytes. In the recognition phase of humoral immunity, the membrane-bound immunoglobulins serve as receptors which, upon binding of a specific antigen, trigger the clonal expansion and differentiation of B lymphocytes into immunoglobulins- secreting plasma cells. Secreted im
    742..1446    +  CDS            mCherry: mCherry is a basic (constitutively fluorescent) red fluorescent protein published in 2004, derived from Discosoma sp.. It is reported to be a very rapidly-maturing monomer with low acid sensitivity.
   1689..1719    +  misc_feature   MCS (fragment): pUC18/19 multiple cloning site
   1720..1738    +  misc_feature   MCS (fragment): pBluescript multiple cloning site
   1738..2326    +  misc_feature   WPRE: woodchuck hepatitis virus posttranscriptional regulatory element
   2327..2349    +  misc_feature   MCS (fragment): pBluescript multiple cloning site
   2366..2434    +  CDS            nef (fragment): NEF_HV1Z2 - Experimental evidence at protein level: Swiss-Prot protein existence level 1. Extracellular Nef protein targets CD4(+) T-lymphocytes for apoptosis by interacting with CXCR4 surface receptors. From Human immunodeficiency virus type 1 group M subtype D (isolate Z2/CDC-Z34) (HIV-1).
   2436..2669    +  LTR            3' LTR (ΔU3): self-inactivating 3' long terminal repeat (LTR) from HIV-1
   2694..2712    -  promoter       SP6 promoter: promoter for bacteriophage SP6 RNA polymerase
   2940..3219    +  CDS            TcR (fragment): tetracycline efflux protein; tet; confers resistance to tetracycline
   3220..3268    -  misc_feature   bom (fragment): basis of mobility region from pBR322
   3370..3405    -  CDS            rop (fragment): Rop protein, which maintains plasmids at low copy number; rop
   3500..3604    +  promoter       AmpR promoter: bla
   3605..4465    +  CDS            AmpR: β-lactamase; bla; confers resistance to ampicillin, carbenicillin, and related antibiotics
   4636..5224    +  rep_origin     ori: high-copy-number ColE1/pMB1/pBR322/pUC origin of replication
   5407..5463    +  CDS            lacI (fragment): lac repressor; lacI; The lac repressor binds to the lac operator to inhibit transcription in E. coli. This inhibition can be relieved by adding lactose or isopropyl-β-D-thiogalactopyranoside (IPTG).
   5470..5799    +  promoter       SV40 promoter: SV40 enhancer and early promoter
   5999..6118    +  CDS            gpt (fragment): XGPT_ECOLI - Also known as gpp, gxu. Experimental evidence at protein level: Swiss-Prot protein existence level 1. Purine salvage pathway enzyme that catalyzes the transfer of the ribosyl-5-phosphate group from 5-phospho-alpha-D-ribose 1- diphosphate (PRPP) to the N9 position of the 6-oxopurines guanine and xanthine to form the corresponding ribonucleotides GMP (guanosine 5'- monophosphate) and XMP (xanthosine 5'-monophosphate), with the release of PPi. To a lesser extent, also acts on hypoxanthine (PubMed:9100006, PubMed:3886014). Does not ribophosphorylate adenine (PubMed:3886014). From Esch
   6118..6453    +  CDS            gpt (fragment): XGPT_ECOLI - Also known as gpp, gxu. Experimental evidence at protein level: Swiss-Prot protein existence level 1. Purine salvage pathway enzyme that catalyzes the transfer of the ribosyl-5-phosphate group from 5-phospho-alpha-D-ribose 1- diphosphate (PRPP) to the N9 position of the 6-oxopurines guanine and xanthine to form the corresponding ribonucleotides GMP (guanosine 5'- monophosphate) and XMP (xanthosine 5'-monophosphate), with the release of PPi. To a lesser extent, also acts on hypoxanthine (PubMed:9100006, PubMed:3886014). Does not ribophosphorylate adenine (PubMed:3886014). From Esch
   6548..6853    +  CDS            frsA (fragment): FRSA_ECOLI - Also known as yafA. Experimental evidence at protein level: Swiss-Prot protein existence level 1. Catalyzes the hydrolysis of esters (PubMed:15808744). Displays esterase activity toward pNP-butyrate (PubMed:15808744). May stimulate mixed-acid fermentation by acting as a fermentation/respiration switch that down-regulates respiration and up- regulates fermentation rates (PubMed:15169777). From Escherichia coli (strain K12).
   6857..6931    +  CDS            small t antigen (fragment): SV40 (simian virus 40) small t antigen
   6933..6998    +  intron         small t intron: SV40 (simian virus 40) small t antigen intron
   7128..7148    +  CDS            SV40 NLS: nuclear localization signal of SV40 (simian virus 40) large T antigen
   7467..7550    +  CDS            large T antigen (fragment): large T antigen from SV40 (simian virus 40)
   7573..7707    +  polyA_signal   SV40 poly(A) signal: SV40 polyadenylation signal
   7874..8203    +  CDS            nef (fragment): NEF_HV1BR - Experimental evidence at protein level: Swiss-Prot protein existence level 1. Extracellular Nef protein targets CD4(+) T-lymphocytes for apoptosis by interacting with CXCR4 surface receptors (PubMed:14990729). From Human immunodeficiency virus type 1 group M subtype B (isolate BRU/LAI) (HIV-1).
   8251..8508    +  LTR            5' LTR (truncated): truncated 5' long terminal repeat (LTR) from HIV-1
   8555..8680    +  misc_feature   HIV-1 Ψ: packaging signal of human immunodeficiency virus type 1
   8664..9002    +  CDS            HIV-1 gag (fragment): gag protein from human immunodeficiency virus 1; gag
   9177..9410    +  misc_feature   RRE: The Rev response element (RRE) of HIV-1 allows for Rev-dependent mRNA export from the nucleus to the cytoplasm.
   9787..9887    +  CDS            Rev (fragment): human immunodeficiency virus 1 (HIV-1) Rev protein; rev; enhances nuclear export of unspliced and incompletely spliced viral mRNAs
   9924..10041   +  misc_feature   cPPT/CTS: central polypurine tract and central termination sequence of HIV-1
  10078..10100   -  misc_feature   MCS (fragment): pBluescript multiple cloning site
  10101..333     +  promoter       PGK promoter (across the origin): mouse phosphoglycerate kinase 1 promoter
>Addgene plasmid #190024 | pHR_PGK_LaG17-mCherry-HOTag3 | addgene full sequence | sequence record 370768 | Addgene NGS Result
TCCTCCCCTAGTCAGGAAGTTCCCCCCCGCCCCGCAGCTCGCGTCGTGCAGGACGTGACAAATGGAAGTA
GCACGTCTCACTAGTCTCGTGCAGATGGACAGCACCGCTGAGCAATGGAAGCGGGTAGGCCTTTGGGGCA
GCGGCCAATAGCAGCTTTGCTCCTTCGCTTTCTGGGCTCAGAGGCTGGGAAGGGGTGGGTCCGGGGGCGG
GCTCAGGGGCGGGCTCAGGGGCGGGGCGGGCGCCCGAAGGTCCTCCGGAGGCCCGGCATTCTGCACGCTT
CAAAAGCGCACGTCTGCCGCGCTGTTCTCCTCTTCCTCATCTCCGGGCCTTTCATGGCTGATGTGCAACT
CGTAGAGTCCGGTGGCGGACTCGTCCAGGCGGGAGGCTCCCTGCGCCTGAGTTGCGCTGCGTCCGGAAGA
ACTATTAGCATGGCCGCCATGAGTTGGTTCAGACAGGCGCCTGGAAAGGAGAGGGAGTTCGTGGCAGGCA
TAAGTCGCTCCGCAGGGTCAGCCGTCCATGCCGACTCCGTAAAGGGACGCTTTACCATCTCCAGAGATAA
CACAAAAAACACGCTCTATCTCCAAATGAATTCTTTGAAGGCCGAGGACACAGCCGTGTACTACTGCGCC
GTTAGGACCAGCGGATTTTTTGGAAGCATTCCTAGGACAGGGACAGCCTTTGATTACTGGGGCCAGGGAA
CGCAGGTTACCGTTTCCGGCGGTTCAACAATTGGCGGTTCAGTGAGCAAGGGCGAGGAGGATAACATGGC
CATCATCAAGGAGTTCATGCGCTTCAAGGTGCACATGGAGGGCTCCGTGAACGGCCACGAGTTCGAGATC
GAGGGCGAGGGCGAGGGCCGCCCCTACGAGGGCACCCAGACCGCCAAGCTGAAGGTGACCAAGGGTGGCC
CCCTGCCCTTCGCCTGGGACATCCTGTCCCCTCAGTTCATGTACGGCTCCAAGGCCTACGTGAAGCACCC
CGCCGACATCCCCGACTACTTGAAGCTGTCCTTCCCCGAGGGCTTCAAGTGGGAGCGCGTGATGAACTTC
GAGGACGGCGGCGTGGTGACCGTGACCCAGGACTCCTCCCTGCAGGACGGCGAGTTCATCTACAAGGTGA
AGCTGCGCGGCACCAACTTCCCCTCCGACGGCCCCGTAATGCAGAAGAAGACCATGGGCTGGGAGGCCTC
CTCCGAGCGGATGTACCCCGAGGACGGCGCCCTGAAGGGCGAGATCAAGCAGAGGCTGAAGCTGAAGGAC
GGCGGCCACTACGACGCTGAGGTCAAGACCACCTACAAGGCCAAGAAGCCCGTGCAGCTGCCCGGCGCCT
ACAACGTCAACATCAAGTTGGACATCACCTCCCACAACGAGGACTACACCATCGTGGAACAGTACGAACG
CGCCGAGGGCCGCCACTCCACCGGCGGCATGGACGAGCTGTACAAGGGATCCGGCAGTGCTGGTGGTAGT
GCTGGTGGTAGTGCTGGTGGTAGTGCTGGTGGCAGTGCTGGTGGTAGTGCTGGTGGTAGTGCTGGTGGCT
CTAGAGGAGAAATCGCAAAGAGTCTGAAAGAAATTGCAAAATCCTTGAAGGAAATAGCGTGGTCACTGAA
AGAAATTGCCAAGTCCCTCAAAGGGTAAAAACGGCCGCAACTCCCACCTGCAACATGCGTGACTGACTGA
GGCCGCGACTCTAGAGTCGACCTGCAGGCATGCAAGCTTGATATCAAGCTTATCGATAATCAACCTCTGG
ATTACAAAATTTGTGAAAGATTGACTGGTATTCTTAACTATGTTGCTCCTTTTACGCTATGTGGATACGC
TGCTTTAATGCCTTTGTATCATGCTATTGCTTCCCGTATGGCTTTCATTTTCTCCTCCTTGTATAAATCC
TGGTTGCTGTCTCTTTATGAGGAGTTGTGGCCCGTTGTCAGGCAACGTGGCGTGGTGTGCACTGTGTTTG
CTGACGCAACCCCCACTGGTTGGGGCATTGCCACCACCTGTCAGCTCCTTTCCGGGACTTTCGCTTTCCC
CCTCCCTATTGCCACGGCGGAACTCATCGCCGCCTGCCTTGCCCGCTGCTGGACAGGGGCTCGGCTGTTG
GGCACTGACAATTCCGTGGTGTTGTCGGGGAAATCATCGTCCTTTCCTTGGCTGCTCGCCTGTGTTGCCA
CCTGGATTCTGCGCGGGACGTCCTTCTGCTACGTCCCTTCGGCCCTCAATCCAGCGGACCTTCCTTCCCG
CGGCCTGCTGCCGGCTCTGCGGCCTCTTCCGCGTCTTCGCCTTCGCCCTCAGACGAGTCGGATCTCCCTT
TGGGCCGCCTCCCCGCATCGATACCGTCGACCTCGAGGGAATTAATTCGAGCTCGGTACCTTTAAGACCA
ATGACTTACAAGGCAGCTGTAGATCTTAGCCACTTTTTAAAAGAAAAGGGGGGACTGGAAGGGCTAATTC
ACTCCCAACGAAGACAAGATCTGCTTTTTGCTTGTACTGGGTCTCTCTGGTTAGACCAGATCTGAGCCTG
GGAGCTCTCTGGCTAACTAGGGAACCCACTGCTTAAGCCTCAATAAAGCTTGCCTTGAGTGCTTCAAGTA
GTGTGTGCCCGTCTGTTGTGTGACTCTGGTAACTAGAGATCCCTCAGACCCTTTTAGTCAGTGTGGAAAA
TCTCTAGCAGCATCTAGAATTAATTCCGTGTATTCTATAGTGTCACCTAAATCGTATGTGTATGATACAT
AAGGTTATGTATTAATTGTAGCCGCGTTCTAACGACAATATGTACAAGCCTAATTGTGTAGCATCTGGCT
TACTGAAGCAGACCCTATCATCTCTCTCGTAAACTGCCGTCAGAGTCGGTTTGGTTGGACGAACCTTCTG
AGTTTCTGGTAACGCCGTCCCGCACCCGGAAATGGTCAGCGAACCAATCAGCAGGGTCATCGCTAGCCAG
ATCCTCTACGCCGGACGCATCGTGGCCGGCATCACCGGCGCCACAGGTGCGGTTGCTGGCGCCTATATCG
CCGACATCACCGATGGGGAAGATCGGGCTCGCCACTTCGGGCTCATGAGCGCTTGTTTCGGCGTGGGTAT
GGTGGCAGGCCCCGTGGCCGGGGGACTGTTGGGCGCCATCTCCTTGCATGCACCATTCCTTGCGGCGGCG
GTGCTCAACGGCCTCAACCTACTACTGGGCTGCTTCCTAATGCAGGAGTCGCATAAGGGAGAGCGTCGAA
TGGTGCACTCTCAGTACAATCTGCTCTGATGCCGCATAGTTAAGCCAGCCCCGACACCCGCCAACACCCG
CTGACGCGCCCTGACGGGCTTGTCTGCTCCCGGCATCCGCTTACAGACAAGCTGTGACCGTCTCCGGGAG
CTGCATGTGTCAGAGGTTTTCACCGTCATCACCGAAACGCGCGAGACGAAAGGGCCTCGTGATACGCCTA
TTTTTATAGGTTAATGTCATGATAATAATGGTTTCTTAGACGTCAGGTGGCACTTTTCGGGGAAATGTGC
GCGGAACCCCTATTTGTTTATTTTTCTAAATACATTCAAATATGTATCCGCTCATGAGACAATAACCCTG
ATAAATGCTTCAATAATATTGAAAAAGGAAGAGTATGAGTATTCAACATTTCCGTGTCGCCCTTATTCCC
TTTTTTGCGGCATTTTGCCTTCCTGTTTTTGCTCACCCAGAAACGCTGGTGAAAGTAAAAGATGCTGAAG
ATCAGTTGGGTGCACGAGTGGGTTACATCGAACTGGATCTCAACAGCGGTAAGATCCTTGAGAGTTTTCG
CCCCGAAGAACGTTTTCCAATGATGAGCACTTTTAAAGTTCTGCTATGTGGCGCGGTATTATCCCGTATT
GACGCCGGGCAAGAGCAACTCGGTCGCCGCATACACTATTCTCAGAATGACTTGGTTGAGTACTCACCAG
TCACAGAAAAGCATCTTACGGATGGCATGACAGTAAGAGAATTATGCAGTGCTGCCATAACCATGAGTGA
TAACACTGCGGCCAACTTACTTCTGACAACGATCGGAGGACCGAAGGAGCTAACCGCTTTTTTGCACAAC
ATGGGGGATCATGTAACTCGCCTTGATCGTTGGGAACCGGAGCTGAATGAAGCCATACCAAACGACGAGC
GTGACACCACGATGCCTGTAGCAATGGCAACAACGTTGCGCAAACTATTAACTGGCGAACTACTTACTCT
AGCTTCCCGGCAACAATTAATAGACTGGATGGAGGCGGATAAAGTTGCAGGACCACTTCTGCGCTCGGCC
CTTCCGGCTGGCTGGTTTATTGCTGATAAATCTGGAGCCGGTGAGCGTGGGTCTCGCGGTATCATTGCAG
CACTGGGGCCAGATGGTAAGCCCTCCCGTATCGTAGTTATCTACACGACGGGGAGTCAGGCAACTATGGA
TGAACGAAATAGACAGATCGCTGAGATAGGTGCCTCACTGATTAAGCATTGGTAACTGTCAGACCAAGTT
TACTCATATATACTTTAGATTGATTTAAAACTTCATTTTTAATTTAAAAGGATCTAGGTGAAGATCCTTT
TTGATAATCTCATGACCAAAATCCCTTAACGTGAGTTTTCGTTCCACTGAGCGTCAGACCCCGTAGAAAA
GATCAAAGGATCTTCTTGAGATCCTTTTTTTCTGCGCGTAATCTGCTGCTTGCAAACAAAAAAACCACCG
CTACCAGCGGTGGTTTGTTTGCCGGATCAAGAGCTACCAACTCTTTTTCCGAAGGTAACTGGCTTCAGCA
GAGCGCAGATACCAAATACTGTTCTTCTAGTGTAGCCGTAGTTAGGCCACCACTTCAAGAACTCTGTAGC
ACCGCCTACATACCTCGCTCTGCTAATCCTGTTACCAGTGGCTGCTGCCAGTGGCGATAAGTCGTGTCTT
ACCGGGTTGGACTCAAGACGATAGTTACCGGATAAGGCGCAGCGGTCGGGCTGAACGGGGGGTTCGTGCA
CACAGCCCAGCTTGGAGCGAACGACCTACACCGAACTGAGATACCTACAGCGTGAGCTATGAGAAAGCGC
CACGCTTCCCGAAGGGAGAAAGGCGGACAGGTATCCGGTAAGCGGCAGGGTCGGAACAGGAGAGCGCACG
AGGGAGCTTCCAGGGGGAAACGCCTGGTATCTTTATAGTCCTGTCGGGTTTCGCCACCTCTGACTTGAGC
GTCGATTTTTGTGATGCTCGTCAGGGGGGCGGAGCCTATGGAAAAACGCCAGCAACGCGGCCTTTTTACG
GTTCCTGGCCTTTTGCTGGCCTTTTGCTCACATGTTCTTTCCTGCGTTATCCCCTGATTCTGTGGATAAC
CGTATTACCGCCTTTGAGTGAGCTGATACCGCTCGCCGCAGCCGAACGACCGAGCGCAGCGAGTCAGTGA
GCGAGGAAGCGGAAGAGCGCCCAATACGCAAACCGCCTCTCCCCGCGCGTTGGCCGATTCATTAATGCAG
CTGTGGAATGTGTGTCAGTTAGGGTGTGGAAAGTCCCCAGGCTCCCCAGCAGGCAGAAGTATGCAAAGCA
TGCATCTCAATTAGTCAGCAACCAGGTGTGGAAAGTCCCCAGGCTCCCCAGCAGGCAGAAGTATGCAAAG
CATGCATCTCAATTAGTCAGCAACCATAGTCCCGCCCCTAACTCCGCCCATCCCGCCCCTAACTCCGCCC
AGTTCCGCCCATTCTCCGCCCCATGGCTGACTAATTTTTTTTATTTATGCAGAGGCCGAGGCCGCCTCGG
CCTCTGAGCTATTCCAGAAGTAGTGAGGAGGCTTTTTTGGAGGCCTAGGCTTTTGCAAAAAGCTTGGACA
CAAGACAGGCTTGCGAGATATGTTTGAGAATACCACTTTATCCCGCGTCAGGGAGAGGCAGTGCGTAAAA
AGACGCGGACTCATGTGAAATACTGGTTTTTAGTGCGCCAGATCTCTATAATCTCGCGCAACCTATTTTC
CCCTCGAACACTTTTTAAGCCGTAGATAAACAGGCTGGGACACTTCACATGAGCGAAAAATACATCGTCA
CCTGGGACATGTTGCAGATCCATGCACGTAAACTCGCAAGCCGACTGATGCCTTCTGAACAATGGAAAGG
CATTATTGCCGTAAGCCGTGGCGGTCTGTACCGGGTGCGTTACTGGCGCGTGAACTGGGTATTCGTCATG
TCGATACCGTTTGTATTTCCAGCTACGATCACGACAACCAGCGCGAGCTTAAAGTGCTGAAACGCGCAGA
AGGCGATGGCGAAGGCTTCATCGTTATTGATGACCTGGTGGATACCGGTGGTACTGCGGTTGCGATTCGT
GAAATGTATCCAAAAGCGCACTTTGTCACCATCTTCGCAAAACCGGCTGGTCGTCCGCTGGTTGATGACT
ATGTTGTTGATATCCCGCAAGATACCTGGATTGAACAGCCGTGGGATATGGGCGTCGTATTCGTCCCGCC
AATCTCCGGTCGCTAATCTTTTCAACGCCTGGCACTGCCGGGCGTTGTTCTTTTTAACTTCAGGCGGGTT
ACAATAGTTTCCAGTAAGTATTCTGGAGGCTGCATCCATGACACAGGCAAACCTGAGCGAAACCCTGTTC
AAACCCCGCTTTAAACATCCTGAAACCTCGACGCTAGTCCGCCGCTTTAATCACGGCGCACAACCGCCTG
TGCAGTCGGCCCTTGATGGTAAAACCATCCCTCACTGGTATCGCATGATTAACCGTCTGATGTGGATCTG
GCGCGGCATTGACCCACGCGAAATCCTCGACGTCCAGGCACGTATTGTGATGAGCGATGCCGAACGTACC
GACGATGATTTATACGATACGGTGATTGGCTACCGTGGCGGCAACTGGATTTATGAGTGGGCCCCGGATC
TTTGTGAAGGAACCTTACTTCTGTGGTGTGACATAATTGGACAAACTACCTACAGAGATTTAAAGCTCTA
AGGTAAATATAAAATTTTTAAGTGTATAATGTGTTAAACTACTGATTCTAATTGTTTGTGTATTTTAGAT
TCCAACCTATGGAACTGATGAATGGGAGCAGTGGTGGAATGCCTTTAATGAGGAAAACCTGTTTTGCTCA
GAAGAAATGCCATCTAGTGATGATGAGGCTACTGCTGACTCTCAACATTCTACTCCTCCAAAAAAGAAGA
GAAAGGTAGAAGACCCCAAGGACTTTCCTTCAGAATTGCTAAGTTTTTTGAGTCATGCTGTGTTTAGTAA
TAGAACTCTTGCTTGCTTTGCTATTTACACCACAAAGGAAAAAGCTGCACTGCTATACAAGAAAATTATG
GAAAAATATTCTGTAACCTTTATAAGTAGGCATAACAGTTATAATCATAACATACTGTTTTTTCTTACTC
CACACAGGCATAGAGTGTCTGCTATTAATAACTATGCTCAAAAATTGTGTACCTTTAGCTTTTTAATTTG
TAAAGGGGTTAATAAGGAATATTTGATGTATAGTGCCTTGACTAGAGATCATAATCAGCCATACCACATT
TGTAGAGGTTTTACTTGCTTTAAAAAACCTCCCACACCTCCCCCTGAACCTGAAACATAAAATGAATGCA
ATTGTTGTTGTTAACTTGTTTATTGCAGCTTATAATGGTTACAAATAAAGCAATAGCATCACAAATTTCA
CAAATAAAGCATTTTTTTCACTGCATTCTAGTTGTGGTTTGTCCAAACTCATCAATGTATCTTATCATGT
CTGGATCAACTGGATAACTCAAGCTAACCAAAATCATCCCAAACTTCCCACCCCATACCCTATTACCACT
GCCAATTACCTGTGGTTTCATTTACTCTAAACCTGTGATTCCTCTGAATTATTTTCATTTTAAAGAAATT
GTATTTGTTAAATATGTACTACAAACTTAGTAGTTGGAAGGGCTAATTCACTCCCAAAGAAGACAAGATA
TCCTTGATCTGTGGATCTACCACACACAAGGCTACTTCCCTGATTAGCAGAACTACACACCAGGGCCAGG
GGTCAGATATCCACTGACCTTTGGATGGTGCTACAAGCTAGTACCAGTTGAGCCAGATAAGGTAGAAGAG
GCCAATAAAGGAGAGAACACCAGCTTGTTACACCCTGTGAGCCTGCATGGGATGGATGACCCGGAGAGAG
AAGTGTTAGAGTGGAGGTTTGACAGCCGCCTAGCATTTCATCACGTGGCCCGAGAGCTGCATCCGGAGTA
CTTCAAGAACTGCTGATATCGAGCTTGCTACAAGGGACTTTCCGCTGGGGACTTTCCAGGGAGGCGTGGC
CTGGGCGGGACTGGGGAGTGGCGAGCCCTCAGATCCTGCATATAAGCAGCTGCTTTTTGCCTGTACTGGG
TCTCTCTGGTTAGACCAGATCTGAGCCTGGGAGCTCTCTGGCTAACTAGGGAACCCACTGCTTAAGCCTC
AATAAAGCTTGCCTTGAGTGCTTCAAGTAGTGTGTGCCCGTCTGTTGTGTGACTCTGGTAACTAGAGATC
CCTCAGACCCTTTTAGTCAGTGTGGAAAATCTCTAGCAGTGGCGCCCGAACAGGGACTTGAAAGCGAAAG
GGAAACCAGAGGAGCTCTCTCGACGCAGGACTCGGCTTGCTGAAGCGCGCACGGCAAGAGGCGAGGGGCG
GCGACTGGTGAGTACGCCAAAAATTTTGACTAGCGGAGGCTAGAAGGAGAGAGATGGGTGCGAGAGCGTC
AGTATTAAGCGGGGGAGAATTAGATCGCGATGGGAAAAAATTCGGTTAAGGCCAGGGGGAAAGAAAAAAT
ATAAATTAAAACATATAGTATGGGCAAGCAGGGAGCTAGAACGATTCGCAGTTAATCCTGGCCTGTTAGA
AACATCAGAAGGCTGTAGACAAATACTGGGACAGCTACAACCATCCCTTCAGACAGGATCAGAAGAACTT
AGATCATTATATAATACAGTAGCAACCCTCTATTGTGTGCATCAAAGGATAGAGATAAAAGACACCAAGG
AAGCTTTAGACAAGATAGAGGAAGAGCAAAACAAAAGTAAGACCACCGCACAGCAAGCGGCCGGCCGCTG
ATCTTCAGACCTGGAGGAGGAGATATGAGGGACAATTGGAGAAGTGAATTATATAAATATAAAGTAGTAA
AAATTGAACCATTAGGAGTAGCACCCACCAAGGCAAAGAGAAGAGTGGTGCAGAGAGAAAAAAGAGCAGT
GGGAATAGGAGCTTTGTTCCTTGGGTTCTTGGGAGCAGCAGGAAGCACTATGGGCGCAGCGTCAATGACG
CTGACGGTACAGGCCAGACAATTATTGTCTGGTATAGTGCAGCAGCAGAACAATTTGCTGAGGGCTATTG
AGGCGCAACAGCATCTGTTGCAACTCACAGTCTGGGGCATCAAGCAGCTCCAGGCAAGAATCCTGGCTGT
GGAAAGATACCTAAAGGATCAACAGCTCCTGGGGATTTGGGGTTGCTCTGGAAAACTCATTTGCACCACT
GCTGTGCCTTGGAATGCTAGTTGGAGTAATAAATCTCTGGAACAGATTTGGAATCACACGACCTGGATGG
AGTGGGACAGAGAAATTAACAATTACACAAGCTTAATACACTCCTTAATTGAAGAATCGCAAAACCAGCA
AGAAAAGAATGAACAAGAATTATTGGAATTAGATAAATGGGCAAGTTTGTGGAATTGGTTTAACATAACA
AATTGGCTGTGGTATATAAAATTATTCATAATGATAGTAGGAGGCTTGGTAGGTTTAAGAATAGTTTTTG
CTGTACTTTCTATAGTGAATAGAGTTAGGCAGGGATATTCACCATTATCGTTTCAGACCCACCTCCCAAC
CCCGAGGGGACCCGACAGGCCCGAAGGAATAGAAGAAGAAGGTGGAGAGAGAGACAGAGACAGATCCATT
CGATTAGTGAACGGATCTCGACGGTATCGCCAAATGGCAGTATTCATCCACAATTTTAAAAGAAAAGGGG
GGATTGGGGGGTACAGTGCAGGGGAAAGAATAGTAGACATAATAGCAACAGACATACAAACTAAAGAATT
ACAAAAACAAATTACAAAAATTCAAAATTTTCGGGTTTATTACAGGGACAGCAGAGATCCAGTTTGGATC
GATAAGCTTGATATCGAATTGGGTAGGGGAGGCGCTTTTCCCAAGGCAGTCTGGAGCATGCGCTTTAGCA
GCCCCGCTGGGCACTTGGCGCTACACAAGTGGCCTCTGGCCTCGCACACATTCCACATCCACCGGTAGGC
GCCAACCGGCTCCGTTCTTTGGTGGCCCCTTCGCGCCACCTTCTAC
